Addgene plasmid #160410: pJH55_pE12_hyCal9
Purpose: Gateway entry clone containing postsynaptic HyCal component (HyNaC9) for HySyn system
Depositing lab: Daniel Colón-Ramos. Depositing organization: Yale University. Publication: A genetically encoded tool for reconstituting synthetic modulatory neurotransmission and reconnect neural circuits in vivo. Hawk JD, Wisdom EM, Sengupta T, Kashlan ZD, Colon-Ramos DA. Nat Commun. 2021 Aug 9;12(1):4795. doi: 10.1038/s41467-021-24690-9. PubMed 34373460.
Backbone
  Vector backbone: pDONR221
  Vector type: Other
Growth in bacteria
  Bacterial resistance: Kanamycin, 50 μg/mL
  Growth temperature: 37°C
  Growth strain: DH5alpha
  Copy number: High Copy
Gene/Insert
  Gene/Insert name: pDONR221 hyCal9 (alt name: hyNaC9)
  Species: Synthetic
  Cloning method: Gibson Cloning
Resource information
  A portion of this plasmid was derived from a plasmid made by: Synthesis
Terms and licenses: Academic/Nonprofit Terms; Industry Terms: Not Available to Industry
How to cite: pJH55_pE12_hyCal9 was a gift from Daniel Colón-Ramos (Addgene plasmid # 160410 ; http://n2t.net/addgene:160410 ; RRID:Addgene_160410)
