[The description below was written by a language model from this plasmid's Addgene catalogue record and pLannotate feature annotations shown in this document.]
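Description:
pJH55_pE12_hyCal9 is a Gateway entry clone built on the pDONR221 backbone, carrying a synthetic coding sequence for hyCal9 (also called hyNaC9). It is a small bacterial cloning plasmid of about 3.9 kb, maintained in E. coli through a high-copy ColE1/pUC-type origin and selected with kanamycin via an aminoglycoside phosphotransferase (KanR) gene. The rrnB T1 and T2 terminators lie upstream of the cloning region, where they insulate it from read-through transcription originating in the backbone. A T7 promoter lies just outside attL2. The short lacI and lacZα fragments picked up by the annotation appear to be backbone remnants rather than functional genes.

The payload lies between the attL1 and attL2 recombination sites, an interval of roughly 1.4 kb that the automated feature table leaves unannotated. According to the catalogue record, this is the synthesized hyCal9 insert, introduced by Gibson assembly. No eukaryotic promoter, tag or reporter is annotated within the cassette, as expected for an entry clone. Expression instead depends on transferring the insert by an LR Clonase reaction into a destination vector, which supplies the promoter and 3' elements. The "pE12" in the name fits the attL1/attL2 configuration, which in multisite Gateway schemes is the middle position.

The record describes hyCal9 as the postsynaptic HyCal component of HySyn, a genetically encoded system for reconstituting synthetic modulatory neurotransmission and reconnecting neural circuits in vivo. This plasmid therefore serves as a modular source of that postsynaptic part, to be recombined under cell-specific promoters chosen by the user. The record does not state the target organism or the other components of the system.
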