Features (pLannotate 1.2.2; 9 found; start..end, strand, type, name):
     33..132     +  protein_bind   attL1: mutant version of attL; recombination site for the Gateway® LR reaction LR Clonase™
   1515..1614    -  protein_bind   attL2: mutant version of attL; recombination site for the Gateway® LR reaction LR Clonase™
   1632..1650    -  promoter       T7 promoter: promoter for bacteriophage T7 RNA polymerase
   1784..2593    +  CDS            KanR: aminoglycoside phosphotransferase; aph(3')-Ia; confers resistance to kanamycin in bacteria or G418 (Geneticin®) in eukaryotes
   2740..3328    +  rep_origin     ori: high-copy-number ColE1/pMB1/pBR322/pUC origin of replication
   3511..3603    +  CDS            lacI (fragment): lac repressor; lacI; The lac repressor binds to the lac operator to inhibit transcription in E. coli. This inhibition can be relieved by adding lactose or isopropyl-β-D-thiogalactopyranoside (IPTG).
   3658..3685    -  terminator     rrnB T2 terminator: transcription terminator T2 from the E. coli rrnB gene
   3817..3860    +  terminator     rrnB T1 terminator: Escherichia coli rrnB; transcription terminator T1 from the E. coli rrnB gene
   3907..17      -  CDS            lacZα (fragment) (across the origin): LacZα fragment of β-galactosidase; lacZ fragment
>Addgene plasmid #160410 | pJH55_pE12_hyCal9 | addgene full sequence | sequence record 316157 | Addgene NGS Result
GTAAAACGACGGCCAGTCTTAAGCTCGGGCCCCAAATAATGATTTTATTTTGACTGATAGTGACCTGTTC
GTTGCAACAAATTGATGAGCAATGCTTTTTTATAATGCCAACTTTGTACAAAAAAGCAGGCTTAGCTAGC
GCCACCATGAGCGAGGAAGATGAGAAGAAAATTAAGAGCCCACATGAACAGAGAAATGATAGAGTGAAAG
AACACGTGGCTCATCTGATTAAGAATGTGAGCTTCCATGGACTGAGCTATGTGGCTGATAAAAGAAACAA
CTACTTCAGAAGAGCTATTTGGTTCCTGATCACCGTGGGAGCCTTCATCTATGCTGTGGAAAAGGTGTAT
GAGTCTACCGTGAATTACTTTAGCTATCCATTCAAGACAGCTAGAATGAAAATCTATGTGAATGAACTGA
ACTTCCCAGCTGTGAGCTTCTGCAATCTGAACGATTTTCTGTTTTCTAAGCTGAATGGAACCAAACTGGA
TGAAAGCATCCTGTACCCAGATGATCCAGAGAAAAACAATGTGTCTGAAATTGAGATTTCCAATATCACA
TCTGACGCTACAATCAGACTGGATCAGATGCTGGTGGATTGCGAATTCGAGGGAAAAAAGTGTACACACG
AGAATTTCACCGATTTCTGGACCATGCAGGGAGAGCTGTGCTTCACATTCAATAGCGGAAAAAATTCTCA
CTCTCTGCTGAAGGTGTCTGGAGTGGGAGTGCTGAGATCTCTGAAGCTGACCATTAACGTGCAGCATTAT
GAGTATTACAGAGATGAGATGGCCGGAGGAATTCACCTGATGATTCATGGACAGGATGAAGAGCCAGTGA
AAATGCAGGGACAGATCGTGTCTCCAGGATATTCTTTCTATGTGAAGGTGGAAAAGAAGACCATCATGAA
CCTGGAGAAACCATATAAGACAGAGTGCGGAACCGTGAAACTGAAATATTTTGATAGATACTCCATGCAC
ACATGCTGGCTGGAGCAGCTGACCGATTATGTGAATAAGATGTGCCACTGCAAGGACTTCTTCATGCCAG
GAAATATTCCATATTGTTCTCTGCCAGAACTGCAGAACTGTACCTGGATTGAGTGGGCTAAATTCAATAA
GGATAAAATGTACAAGTGCCCACTGCCATGTAAGATTGACCTGTACGGAGTGTCTCTGTCTAGAGCCCTG
TTCCCAACCACACAGTATAGCTCTATCCTGGCCGAGCAGTTCAGAAAACAGCCACATGTGCTGTCTATCG
TGCACAACATTACAGATGAGCTGCTGTTCATGAGAGATAACCTGCTGAGATTCATTATCTATTACGATGA
TCTGAGCTATGAGGTGCTGGAACAGAAACCATCTTATGAGACACTGGTGTGGCTGGGAGACATTGGAGGA
CAGATCGGACTGTTTATCGGAGCCGGAGTGATGAGCTACTTCGAGTTCCTGGATTGCCTGGCCATCGTGA
TCTACACCAGATTTTTCCAGAAGTTCACAAGCAGCTGAGGATCCACCCAGCTTTCTTGTACAAAGTTGGC
ATTATAAGAAAGCATTGCTTATCAATTTGTTGCAACGAACAGGTCACTATCAGTCAAAATAAAATCATTA
TTTGCCATCCAGCTGATATCCCCTATAGTGAGTCGTATTACATGGTCATAGCTGTTTCCTGGCAGCTCTG
GCCCGTGTCTCAAAATCTCTGATGTTACATTGCACAAGATAAAAATATATCATCATGAACAATAAAACTG
TCTGCTTACATAAACAGTAATACAAGGGGTGTTATGAGCCATATTCAACGGGAAACGTCGAGGCCGCGAT
TAAATTCCAACATGGATGCTGATTTATATGGGTATAAATGGGCTCGCGATAATGTCGGGCAATCAGGTGC
GACAATCTATCGCTTGTATGGGAAGCCCGATGCGCCAGAGTTGTTTCTGAAACATGGCAAAGGTAGCGTT
GCCAATGATGTTACAGATGAGATGGTCAGACTAAACTGGCTGACGGAATTTATGCCTCTTCCGACCATCA
AGCATTTTATCCGTACTCCTGATGATGCATGGTTACTCACCACTGCGATCCCCGGAAAAACAGCATTCCA
GGTATTAGAAGAATATCCTGATTCAGGTGAAAATATTGTTGATGCGCTGGCAGTGTTCCTGCGCCGGTTG
CATTCGATTCCTGTTTGTAATTGTCCTTTTAACAGCGATCGCGTATTTCGTCTCGCTCAGGCGCAATCAC
GAATGAATAACGGTTTGGTTGATGCGAGTGATTTTGATGACGAGCGTAATGGCTGGCCTGTTGAACAAGT
CTGGAAAGAAATGCATAAACTTTTGCCATTCTCACCGGATTCAGTCGTCACTCATGGTGATTTCTCACTT
GATAACCTTATTTTTGACGAGGGGAAATTAATAGGTTGTATTGATGTTGGACGAGTCGGAATCGCAGACC
GATACCAGGATCTTGCCATCCTATGGAACTGCCTCGGTGAGTTTTCTCCTTCATTACAGAAACGGCTTTT
TCAAAAATATGGTATTGATAATCCTGATATGAATAAATTGCAGTTTCATTTGATGCTCGATGAGTTTTTC
TAATCAGAATTGGTTAATTGGTTGTAACACTGGCAGAGCATTACGCTGACTTGACGGGACGGCGCAAGCT
CATGACCAAAATCCCTTAACGTGAGTTACGCGTCGTTCCACTGAGCGTCAGACCCCGTAGAAAAGATCAA
AGGATCTTCTTGAGATCCTTTTTTTCTGCGCGTAATCTGCTGCTTGCAAACAAAAAAACCACCGCTACCA
GCGGTGGTTTGTTTGCCGGATCAAGAGCTACCAACTCTTTTTCCGAAGGTAACTGGCTTCAGCAGAGCGC
AGATACCAAATACTGTTCTTCTAGTGTAGCCGTAGTTAGGCCACCACTTCAAGAACTCTGTAGCACCGCC
TACATACCTCGCTCTGCTAATCCTGTTACCAGTGGCTGCTGCCAGTGGCGATAAGTCGTGTCTTACCGGG
TTGGACTCAAGACGATAGTTACCGGATAAGGCGCAGCGGTCGGGCTGAACGGGGGGTTCGTGCACACAGC
CCAGCTTGGAGCGAACGACCTACACCGAACTGAGATACCTACAGCGTGAGCTATGAGAAAGCGCCACGCT
TCCCGAAGGGAGAAAGGCGGACAGGTATCCGGTAAGCGGCAGGGTCGGAACAGGAGAGCGCACGAGGGAG
CTTCCAGGGGGAAACGCCTGGTATCTTTATAGTCCTGTCGGGTTTCGCCACCTCTGACTTGAGCGTCGAT
TTTTGTGATGCTCGTCAGGGGGGCGGAGCCTATGGAAAAACGCCAGCAACGCGGCCTTTTTACGGTTCCT
GGCCTTTTGCTGGCCTTTTGCTCACATGTTCTTTCCTGCGTTATCCCCTGATTCTGTGGATAACCGTATT
ACCGCCTTTGAGTGAGCTGATACCGCTCGCCGCAGCCGAACGACCGAGCGCAGCGAGTCAGTGAGCGAGG
AAGCGGAAGAGCGCCCAATACGCAAACCGCCTCTCCCCGCGCGTTGGCCGATTCATTAATGCAGCTGGCA
CGACAGGTTTCCCGACTGGAAAGCGGGCAGTGAGCGCAACGCAATTAATACGCGTACCGCTAGCCAGGAA
GAGTTTGTAGAAACGCAAAAAGGCCATCCGTCAGGATGGCCTTCTGCTTAGTTTGATGCCTGGCAGTTTA
TGGCGGGCGTCCTGCCCGCCACCCTCCGGGCCGTTGCTTCACAACGTTCAAATCCGCTCCCGGCGGATTT
GTCCTACTCAGGAGAGCGTTCACCGACAAACAACAGATAAAACGAAAGGCCCAGTCTTCCGACTGAGCCT
TTCGTTTTATTTGATGCCTGGCAGTTCCCTACTCTCGCGTTAACGCTAGCATGGATGTTTTCCCAGTCAC
GACGTT
